>Addgene plasmid #21820 | PERK 7: PERK.K618A.9E10.pBABE | depositor full sequence | sequence record 10016 | Author sequence
CAAACAGGATATCTGTGGTAAGCAGTTCCTGCCCCGGCTCAGGGCCAAGAACAGATGGAACAGCTGAATA
TGGGCCAAACAGGATATCTGTGGTAAGCAGTTCCTGCCCCGGCTCAGGGCCAAGAACAGATGGTCCCCAG
ATGCGGTCCAGCCCTCAGCAGTTTCTAGAGAACCATCAGATGTTTCCAGGGTGCCCCAAGGACCTGAAAT
GACCCTGTGCCTTATTTGAACTAACCAATCAGTTCGCTTCTCGCTTCTGTTCGCGCGCTTCTGCTCCCCG
AGCTCAATAAAAGAGCCCACAACCCCTCACTCGGGGCGCCAGTCCTCCGATTGACTGAGTCGCCCGGGTA
CCCGTGTATCCAATAAACCCTCTTGCAGTTGCATCCGACTTGTGGTCTCGCTGTTCCTTGGGAGGGTCTC
CTCTGAGTGATTGACTACCCGTCAGCGGGGGTCTTTCATTTGGGGGCTCGTCCGGGATCGGGAGACCCCT
GCCCAGGGACCACCGACCCACCACCGGGAGGCAAGCTGGCCAGCAACTTATCTGTGTCTGTCCGATTGTC
TAGTGTCTATGACTGATTTTATGCGCCTGCGTCGGTACTAGTTAGCTAACTAGCTCTGTATCTGGCGGAC
CCGTGGTGGAACTGACGAGTTCTGAACACCCGGCCGCAACCCTGGGAGACGTCCCAGGGACTTTGGGGGC
CGTTTTTGTGGCCCGACCTGAGGAAGGGAGTCGATGTGGAATCCGACCCCGTCAGGATATGTGGTTCTGG
TAGGAGACGAGAACCTAAAACAGTTCCCGCCTCCGTCTGAATTTTTGCTTTCGGTTTGGAACCGAAGCCG
CGCGTCTTGTCTGCTGCAGCGCTGCAGCATCGTTCTGTGTTGTCTCTGTCTGACTGTGTTTCTGTATTTG
TCTGAAAATTAGGGCCAGACTGTTACCACTCCCTTAAGTTTGACCTTAGGTCACTGGAAAGATGTCGAGC
GGATCGCTCACAACCAGTCGGTAGATGTCAAGAAGAGACGTTGGGTTACCTTCTGCTCTGCAGAATGGCC
AACCTTTAACGTCGGATGGCCGCGAGACGGCACCTTTAACCGAGACCTCATCACCCAGGTTAAGATCAAG
GTCTTTTCACCTGGCCCGCATGGACACCCAGACCAGGTCCCCTACATCGTGACCTGGGAAGCCTTGGCTT
TTGACCCCCCTCCCTGGGTCAAGCCCTTTGTACACCCTAAGCCTCCGCCTCCTCTTCCTCCATCCGCCCC
GTCTCTCCCCCTTGAACCTCCTCGTTCGACCCCGCCTCGATCCTCCCTTTATCCAGCCCTCACTCCTTCT
CTAGGCGCCGGCCGGATCCCCAGTGTGGTGGTACGTAGAATTCGGCACGAGCGATGTCTGCACAAGGCTG
TCACTCAGGTGGCAGTGGCTGACACGTGGCCGGGCAGCTCTGCTGCTGCGGCGCGAAGTCGAGAGGCGGC
GGGGTCCGTGGCGCGCGCTCGCATTGCTCCGAGGCTCCGAGCGGCGATACGGGCGGGCGCCGACGGCAGG
GTCTCCATGCCCGCGCGTGGGGCGGGCCGCTGATGGAGCGCGCCACCCGGCCCGGGCCGCGCGCGCTGCT
GCTGCTTCTGTTCCTGCTGCTGGGCTGCGCGGCGGGGATCTCTGCGGTCGCGCCCGCCCGCAGTTTGCTT
GCTCCCGCGTCGGAGACAGTGTTTGGCTTAGGGGCAGCGGCCGCCCCGACTTCGGCCGCGCGGGTGCCTG
CGGTGGCAACGGCCGAAGTGACCGTGGAGGACGCCGAGGCATTGCCGGCTGCCGCTGGCGAACCGGAGTC
ACGCGCGACGGAGCCCGATGACGACGTGGAACTGCGGCCTCGCGGCAGGTCCTTGGTAATCATCAGCACT
TTAGATGGACGAATCGCTGCACTGGATGCCGAGAATGATGGGAAAAAGCAGTGGGATTTGGACGTGGGGT
CTGGTTCCTTGGTTTCATCTAGCCTCAGCAAGCCAGAGGTGTTTGGGAACAAGATGATCATCCCCTCCCT
GGATGGAGACCTCTTCCAGTGGGACCGGGACCGAGAGAGCATGGAGGCCGTCCCCTTCACGGTGGAGTCC
CTGCTCGAATCTTCCTACAAGTTTGGAGATGATGTTGTTCTGGTTGGAGGGAAATCTCTGATTACATACG
GACTCAGTGCTTACAGTGGAAAGCTGAGGTATATCTGTTCTGCCTTGGGATGTCGCCGATGGGATAGTGA
TGAAATGGAAGAAGAGGAAGACATCTTGCTTCTGCAGCGTACGCAGAAGACTGTGCGAGCTGTCGGGCCT
CGAAGCGGCAGTGAGAAGTGGAATTTCAGTGTTGGCCACTTTGAACTTCGGTATATTCCAGACATGGAAA
CTAGAGCCGGATTCATTGAAAGCACCTTTAAACCGGGTGGAAACAAAGAAGACTCTAAAATTATTTCAGA
TGTGGAAGAACAAGAAGCCACCATGCTGGACACAGTGATAAAAGTTTCCGTTGCTGATTGGAAGGTCATG
GCGTTTAGTAGGAAGGGAGGCCGCCTGGAATGGGAGTACCAGTTTTGTACTCCCATCGCGTCCGCCTGGC
TGGTGAGGGATGGCAAGGTCATCCCCATCAGCCTGTTTGATGATACAAGTTACACAGCCAGCGAAGAAGC
CTTGGGAGACGAAGAAGACATTGTAGAGGCTGCTCGGGGAGCCACAGAGAACAGCGTGTACTTAGGGATG
TACAGAGGCCAGCTGTACCTGCAGTCGTCCGTCAGGGTCTCAGAAAAGTTCCCTACAAGCCCAAAGGCCT
TGGAGTCTGTAAATGGCGAAAATGCAATTATTCCTCTGCCGACGATCAAATGGAAGCCCTTAATCCATTC
TCCTTCTAGGACTCCTGTCTTGGTTGGGTCTGATGAATTTGACAAATGTCTAAGTAATGATAAGTATTCC
CACGAAGAATACAGTAATGGTGCACTTTCAATCCTCCAGTATCCATACGATAACGGTTACTATCTGCCAT
ACTACAAGAGAGAAAGGAATAAGCGGAGCACGCAGATCACAGTCAGGTTCCTGGACAGCCCCCACTACAG
CAAGAACATCCGCAAGAAGGACCCTATCCTCCTGCTGCACTGGTGGAAGGAGATATTCGGGACGATCCTG
CTTTGCATCGTAGCCACGACCTTCATCGTGCGCAGGCTTTTCCATCCTCAGCCCCACAGGCAGCGGAAGG
AGTCTGAAACTCAGTGCCAGACTGAAAGTAAATACGACTCCGTGAGTGCCGATGTCAGTGACAACAGCTG
GAATGACATGAAGTACTCAGGATACGTATCCCGATATCTAACAGATTTTGAGCCAATTCAGTGCATGGGT
CGTGGTGGCTTTGGCGTTGTCTTTGAAGCTAAAAACAAAGTAGATGACTGCAATTACGCTATCGCGAGGA
TCCGGCTCCCCAACAGGGAGTTGGCACGGGAGAAGGTAATGCGGGAAGTTAAAGCCTTGGCTAAGCTGGA
ACACCCAGGCATTGTGAGGTATTTCAACGCCTGGCTGGAAACCCCACCAGAGAAGTGGCAAGAAGAGATG
GATGAGATCTGGCTCAAAGACGAAAGCACAGACTGGCCGCTCAGCTCCCCTAGCCCGATGGATGCCCCAT
CTGTTAAGATCCGAAGGATGGATCCNTTCTCTACAAAAGAGCAGATCGAAGTCATAGCTCCTTCTCCTGA
AAGAAGTCGGTCTTTCTCGGTGGGCATTTCCTGTGGCCAGACAAGCTCATCGGAGAGCCAGTTCTCTCCC
CTGGAGTTCTCAGGGACAGACTGCGGAGACAACAGTGACTCAGCGGACGCAGCCTACAACCTCCAGGACA
GTTGCCTGACGGACTGCGAGGACGTGGAAGATGGCACCGTGGACGGCAATGACGAGGGACACTCCTTTGA
ACTTTGTCCGTCCGAAGCTTCTCCCTATACCCGGTCTAGGGAAGGAACGTCCTCCTCCATAGTGTTTGAG
GACTCTGGCTGCGGCAACGCGTCCAGTAAGGAGGAGCCCAGAGGGAACCGGCTGCATGATGGCAACCATT
ATGTTAATAAGCTAACTGATCTCAAGTGCTCCAGCAGCAGGTCTTCTTCAGAAGCCACCACCTTGTCTAC
CTCCCCTACCAGGCCAACCACTCTAAGCTTGGATTTCACCAAGAACACTGTGGGCCAGCTCCAGCCCAGC
TCCCCCAAGGTGTATCTGTACATTCAGATGCAGCTGTGCAGGAAGGAGAACCTCAAAGACTGGATGAACC
GGCGCTGCAGCTTGGAGGACCGGGAGCACGGCGTGTGCCTGCACATCTTCCTGCAGATCGCAGAGGCAGT
GGAGTTCCTGCACAGCAAGGGACTCATGCACAGGGACCTCAAGCCTTCCAACATATTCTTCACAATGGAT
GATGTGGTCAAGGTTGGGGACTTTGGACTGGTGACTGCTATGGACCAAGATGAAGAAGAGCAGACTGTTC
TGACTCCAATGCCAGCCTATGCTACGCACACGGGACAAGTAGGGACCAAGCTATACATGAGCCCAGAGCA
GATTCATGGAAACAACTACTCCCATAAAGTGGACATCTTCTCTTTAGGCTTGATTCTGTTTGAACTCCTC
TACCCATTCAGCACCCAGATGGAACGAGTCCGGATTTTAACTGATGTCAGAAATCTCAAGTTTCCTCTAC
TGTTCACTCAGAAATATCCCCAAGAGCATATGATGGTTCAAGACATGCTCTCTCCATCCCCCACGGAGCG
GCCTGAAGCCACAGACATCATTGAAAATGCCATATTTGAGAACTTGGAGTTTCCCGGGAAAACGGTTCTG
AGACAGCGGTCCCGCTCCATGAGTTCATCTGGAACAAAACATTCCAGACAGCCCAGCTGCTCGTACACGC
CACTGCCTGGCGAGCAGAAGCTGATCTCTGAGGAGGATCTGTGACTCGACCCTGTGGAATGTGTGTCAGT
TAGGGTGTGGAAAGTCCCCAGGCTCCCCAGCAGGCAGAAGTATGCAAAGCATGCATCTCAATTAGTCAGC
AACCAGGTGTGGAAAGTCCCCAGGCTCCCCAGCAGGCAGAAGTATGCAAAGCATGCATCTCAATTAGTCA
GCAACCATAGTCCCGCCCCTAACTCCGCCCATCCCGCCCCTAACTCCGCCCAGTTCCGCCCATTCTCCGC
CCCATGGCTGACTAATTTTTTTTATTTATGCAGAGGCCGAGGCCGCCTCGGCCTCTGAGCTATTCCAGAA
GTAGTGAGGAGGCTTTTTTGGAGGCCTAGGCTTTTGCAAAAAGCTTACCATGACCGAGTACAAGCCCACG
GTGCGCCTCGCCACCCGCGACGACGTCCCCAGGGCCGTACGCACCCTCGCCGCCGCGTTCGCCGACTACC
CCGCCACGCGCCACACCGTCGATCCGGACCGCCACATCGAGCGGGTCACCGAGCTGCAAGAACTCTTCCT
CACGCGCGTCGGGCTCGACATCGGCAAGGTGTGGGTCGCGGACGACGGCGCCGCGGTGGCGGTCTGGACC
ACGCCGGAGAGCGTCGAAGCGGGGGCGGTGTTCGCCGAGATCGGCCCGCGCATGGCCGAGTTGAGCGGTT
CCCGGCTGGCCGCGCAGCAACAGATGGAAGGCCTCCTGGCGCCGCACCGGCCCAAGGAGCCCGCGTGGTT
CCTGGCCACCGTCGGCGTCTCGCCCGACCACCAGGGCAAGGGTCTGGGCAGCGCCGTCGTGCTCCCCGGA
GTGGAGGCGGCCGAGCGCGCCGGGGTGCCCGCCTTCCTGGAGACCTCCGCGCCCCGCAACCTCCCCTTCT
ACGAGCGGCTCGGCTTCACCGTCACCGCCGACGTCGAGGTGCCCGAAGGACCGCGCACCTGGTGCATGAC
CCGCAAGCCCGGTGCCTGACGCCCGCCCCACGACCCGCAGCGCCCGACCGAAAGGAGCGCACGACCCCAT
GCATCGATAAAATAAAAGATTTTATTTAGTCTCCAGAAAAAGGGGGGAATGAAAGACCCCACCTGTAGGT
TTGGCAAGCTAGCTTAAGTAACGCCATTTTGCAAGGCATGGAAAAATACATAACTGAGAATAGAGAAGTT
CAGATCAAGGTCAGGAACAGATGGAACAGCTGAATATGGGCCAAACAGGATATCTGTGGTAAGCAGTTCC
TGCCCCGGCTCAGGGCCAAGAACAGATGGAACAGCTGAATATGGGCCAAACAGGATATCTGTGGTAAGCA
GTTCCTGCCCCGGCTCAGGGCCAAGAACAGATGGTCCCCAGATGCGGTCCAGCCCTCAGCAGTTTCTAGA
GAACCATCAGATGTTTCCAGGGTGCCCCAAGGACCTGAAATGACCCTGTGCCTTATTTGAACTAACCAAT
CAGTTCGCTTCTCGCTTCTGTTCGCGCGCTTCTGCTCCCCGAGCTCAATAAAAGAGCCCACAACCCCTCA
CTCGGGGCGCCAGTCCTCCGATTGACTGAGTCGCCCGGGTACCCGTGTATCCAATAAACCCTCTTGCAGT
TGCATCCGACTTGTGGTCTCGCTGTTCCTTGGGAGGGTCTCCTCTGAGTGATTGACTACCCGTCAGCGGG
GGTCTTTCACATGCAGCATGTATCAAAATTAATTTGGTTTTTTTTCTTAAGTATTTACATTAAATGGCCA
TAGTTGCATTAATGAATCGGCCAACGCGCGGGGAGAGGCGGTTTGCGTATTGGGCGCTCTTCCGCTTCCT
CGCTCACTGACTCGCTGCGCTCGGTCGTTCGGCTGCGGCGAGCGGTATCAGCTCACTCAAAGGCGGTAAT
ACGGTTATCCACAGAATCAGGGGATAACGCAGGAAAGAACATGTGAGCAAAAGGCCAGCAAAAGGCCAGG
AACCGTAAAAAGGCCGCGTTGCTGGCGTTTTTCCATAGGCTCCGCCCCCCTGACGAGCATCACAAAAATC
GACGCTCAAGTCAGAGGTGGCGAAACCCGACAGGACTATAAAGATACCAGGCGTTTCCCCCTGGAAGCTC
CCTCGTGCGCTCTCCTGTTCCGACCCTGCCGCTTACCGGATACCTGTCCGCCTTTCTCCCTTCGGGAAGC
GTGGCGCTTTCTCATAGCTCACGCTGTAGGTATCTCAGTTCGGTGTAGGTCGTTCGCTCCAAGCTGGGCT
GTGTGCACGAACCCCCCGTTCAGCCCGACCGCTGCGCCTTATCCGGTAACTATCGTCTTGAGTCCAACCC
GGTAAGACACGACTTATCGCCACTGGCAGCAGCCACTGGTAACAGGATTAGCAGAGCGAGGTATGTAGGC
GGTGCTACAGAGTTCTTGAAGTGGTGGCCTAACTACGGCTACACTAGAAGAACAGTATTTGGTATCTGCG
CTCTGCTGAAGCCAGTTACCTTCGGAAAAAGAGTTGGTAGCTCTTGATCCGGCAAACAAACCACCGCTGG
TAGCGGTGGTTTTTTTGTTTGCAAGCAGCAGATTACGCGCAGAAAAAAAGGATCTCAAGAAGATCCTTTG
ATCTTTTCTACGGGGTCTGACGCTCAGTGGAACGAAAACTCACGTTAAGGGATTTTGGTCATGAGATTAT
CAAAAAGGATCTTCACCTAGATCCTTTTGCGGCCGCAAATCAATCTAAAGTATATATGAGTAAACTTGGT
CTGACAGTTACCAATGCTTAATCAGTGAGGCACCTATCTCAGCGATCTGTCTATTTCGTTCATCCATAGT
TGCCTGACTCCCCGTCGTGTAGATAACTACGATACGGGAGGGCTTACCATCTGGCCCCAGTGCTGCAATG
ATACCGCGAGACCCACGCTCACCGGCTCCAGATTTATCAGCAATAAACCAGCCAGCCGGAAGGGCCGAGC
GCAGAAGTGGTCCTGCAACTTTATCCGCCTCCATCCAGTCTATTAATTGTTGCCGGGAAGCTAGAGTAAG
TAGTTCGCCAGTTAATAGTTTGCGCAACGTTGTTGCCATTGCTACAGGCATCGTGGTGTCACGCTCGTCG
TTTGGTATGGCTTCATTCAGCTCCGGTTCCCAACGATCAAGGCGAGTTACATGATCCCCCATGTTGTGCA
AAAAAGCGGTTAGCTCCTTCGGTCCTCCGATCGTTGTCAGAAGTAAGTTGGCCGCAGTGTTATCACTCAT
GGTTATGGCAGCACTGCATAATTCTCTTACTGTCATGCCATCCGTAAGATGCTTTTCTGTGACTGGTGAG
TACTCAACCAAGTCATTCTGAGAATAGTGTATGCGGCGACCGAGTTGCTCTTGCCCGGCGTCAATACGGG
ATAATACCGCGCCACATAGCAGAACTTTAAAAGTGCTCATCATTGGAAAACGTTCTTCGGGGCGAAAACT
CTCAAGGATCTTACCGCTGTTGAGATCCAGTTCGATGTAACCCACTCGTGCACCCAACTGATCTTCAGCA
TCTTTTACTTTCACCAGCGTTTCTGGGTGAGCAAAAACAGGAAGGCAAAATGCCGCAAAAAAGGGAATAA
GGGCGACACGGAAATGTTGAATACTCATACTCTTCCTTTTTCAATATTATTGAAGCATTTATCAGGGTTA
TTGTCTCATGAGCGGATACATATTTGAATGTATTTAGAAAAATAAACAAATAGGGGTTCCGCGCACATTT
CCCCGAAAAGTGCCACCTGCAGCCTGAATATGGGC
Features (pLannotate 1.2.2; 12 found; start..end, strand, type, name):
    582..856     +  misc_feature   MESV Ψ (fragment): packaging signal of murine embryonic stem cell virus
    923..1339    +  CDS            gag (truncated): truncated Moloney murine leukemia virus (MMLV) gag gene lacking the start codon
   1573..4911    +  CDS            Eif2ak3: E2AK3_MOUSE - Also known as Pek, Perk. Experimental evidence at protein level: Swiss-Prot protein existence level 1. Metabolic-stress sensing protein kinase that phosphorylates the alpha subunit of eukaryotic translation initiation factor 2 (EIF2S1/eIF-2-alpha) in response to various stress conditions (PubMed:9930704, PubMed:11106749, PubMed:23921556). Key activator of the integrated stress response (ISR) required for adaptation to various stress, such as unfolded protein response (UPR) and low amino acid availability (PubMed:9930704, PubMed:11106749, PubMed:23921556). EIF2S1/eIF-2-alpha phosp
   4961..5290    +  promoter       SV40 promoter: SV40 enhancer and early promoter
   5300..5899    +  CDS            PuroR: puromycin N-acetyltransferase; pac from Streptomyces alboniger; confers resistance to puromycin
   5998..6119    +  LTR            3' LTR (ΔU3) (fragment): self-inactivating 3' long terminal repeat (LTR) from Moloney murine leukemia virus
   6120..6589    +  LTR            LTR: long terminal repeat from Moloney murine leukemia virus
   6655..6707    -  CDS            lacI (fragment): lac repressor; lacI; The lac repressor binds to the lac operator to inhibit transcription in E. coli. This inhibition can be relieved by adding lactose or isopropyl-β-D-thiogalactopyranoside (IPTG).
   6890..7478    -  rep_origin     ori: high-copy-number ColE1/pMB1/pBR322/pUC origin of replication
   7638..8498    -  CDS            AmpR: β-lactamase; bla; confers resistance to ampicillin, carbenicillin, and related antibiotics
   8499..8603    -  promoter       AmpR promoter: bla
   8634..458     +  LTR            LTR (across the origin): long terminal repeat from Moloney murine leukemia virus
