[The description below was written by a language model from this plasmid's Addgene catalogue record and pLannotate feature annotations shown in this document.]
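Description:
PERK.K618A.9E10.pBABE is a Moloney murine leukemia virus-based retroviral expression plasmid built on the pBABE-puro backbone, carrying the mouse Eif2ak3 (PERK) cDNA with a K618A substitution that inactivates the kinase. The full sequence record is about 8.6 kb. In bacteria it is maintained through a ColE1/pUC-type origin and selected with ampicillin via the β-lactamase gene. The depositor notes that the PERK cDNA makes plasmids unstable and poorly replicating, which is why the plasmid is supplied in a recombination-deficient stabilising strain.

The proviral unit is flanked by MMLV long terminal repeats. The 5' LTR, which spans the sequence origin, is followed by a packaging signal and a truncated gag segment lacking its start codon. Together these allow the transcript to be encapsidated when the plasmid is introduced into a packaging cell line. No separate promoter is annotated upstream of the PERK open reading frame, consistent with the usual pBABE design in which the 5' LTR drives the insert. Downstream, an SV40 enhancer/early promoter drives puromycin N-acetyltransferase, so stably transduced mammalian cells can be selected with puromycin.

The insert is described as carrying a C-terminal Myc (9E10) epitope for detection. However, the repository could not confirm the tag by sequencing, and no tag feature appears in the annotation, so its presence should be treated as unverified. PERK normally phosphorylates eIF2α in response to endoplasmic reticulum stress. This catalytically inactive version therefore lends itself to use as a kinase-dead control or comparison in studies of the unfolded protein response and integrated stress response, although the record does not state a specific application.
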