Addgene plasmid #21820: PERK 7: PERK.K618A.9E10.pBABE
Depositing lab: David Ron. Depositing organization: NYU Grossman School of Medicine.
Backbone
  Vector backbone: pBABE-puro
  Backbone manufacturer: Plasmid available at Addgene (#1764)
  Backbone size w/o insert (bp): 5150
  Vector type: Mammalian Expression, Retroviral
  Selectable markers: Puromycin
Growth in bacteria
  Bacterial resistance: Ampicillin, 100 μg/mL
  Growth temperature: 30°C
  Growth strain: Stbl2
  Growth instructions: We have found that the PERK cDNA confers instability (low replication ability) to plasmids. The plasmid will be provided in the STBL2 bacterial strain (gibco) which helps alleviate this problem. To recover the plasmid, stick a sterile toothpick into the stab and streak on an LB amp plate and grow at 30C. Pick an individual colony and grow in LB amp at 30C for the highest yield of plasmid.
  Copy number: Unknown
Gene/Insert
  Gene/Insert name: PERK K618A (alt name: Eif2ak3 eukaryotic translation initiation factor 2 alpha kinase 3)
  Species: M. musculus (mouse)
  Insert size (bp): 3500
  Mutation: kinase dead K618A mutant
  Entrez Gene: Eif2ak3 (a.k.a. Pek, Perk)
  Tag / fusion protein: Myc (9E10) (C terminal on insert)
  Cloning method: Restriction Enzyme
  Sequencing primers: 5′ pBABE 5'; 3′ pBABE 3'
Terms and licenses: Academic/Nonprofit Terms; Industry Terms: Not Available to Industry
Depositor comments: 9E10-tagged mouse PERK K618A mutant in the pro-retroviral vector pBABEpuro Mammalian expression plasmid encoding kinase dead K618A mutant mouse PERK fused to 9E10 epitope at C-term. Note: Addgene has yet to be able to sequence the C-terminal Myc tag, therefore we cannot guarantee that is present.
How to cite: PERK 7: PERK.K618A.9E10.pBABE was a gift from David Ron (Addgene plasmid # 21820 ; http://n2t.net/addgene:21820 ; RRID:Addgene_21820)
