>Addgene plasmid #21820 | PERK 7: PERK.K618A.9E10.pBABE | addgene partial sequence | sequence record 27629 | 21820 with mPERK-F
CNGNGAGAGATTTCGGGACGATCCTGCTTTGCATCGTAGCCACGACCTTCATCGTGCGCAGGCTTTTCCA
TCCTCAGCCCCACAGGCAGCGGAAGGAGTCTGAAACTCAGTGCCAGACTGAAAGTAAATACGACTCCGTG
AGTGCCGATGTCAGTGACAACAGCTGGAATGACATGAAGTACTCAGGATACGTATCCCGATATCTAACAG
ATTTTGAGCCAATTCAGTGCATGGGTCGTGGTGGCTTTGGCGTTGTCTTTGAAGCTAAAAACAAAGTAGA
TGACTGCAATTACGCTATCGCGAGGATCCGGCTCCCCAACAGGGAGTTGGCACGGGAGAAGGTAATGCGG
GAAGTTAAAGCCTTGGCTAAGCTGGAACACCCAGGCATTGTGAGGTATTTCAACGCCTGGCTGGAAACCC
CACCAGAGAAGTGGCAAGAAGAGATGGATGAGATCTGGCTCAAAGACGAAAGCACAGACTGGCCGCTCAG
CTCCCCTAGCCCGATGGATGCCCCATCTGTTAAGATCCGAAGGATGGATCCTTTCTCTACAAAAGAGCAG
ATCGAAGTCATAGCTCCTTCTCCTGAAAGAAGTCGGTCTTTCTCGGTGGGCATTTCCTGTGGCCAGACAA
GCTCATCGGAGAGCCAGTTCTCTCCCCTGGAGTTCTCAGGGACAGACTGCGGAGACAACAGTGACTCAGC
GGACGCAGCCTACAACCTCCAGGACAGTTGCCTGACGGACTGCGAGGACGTGGAAGNTGGCCCGTGGACG
