>Addgene plasmid #21820 | PERK 7: PERK.K618A.9E10.pBABE | addgene partial sequence | sequence record 27630 | 21820 with pBABE3
CAGCTTCTGCTCGCCAGGCAGTGGCGTGTACGAGCAGCTGGGCTGTCTGGAATGTTTTGTTCCAGATGAA
CTCATGGAGCGGGACCGCTGTCTCAGAACCGTTTTCCCGGGAAACTCCAAGTTCTCAAATATGGCATTTT
CAATGATGTCTGTGGCTTCAGGCCGCTCCGTGGGGGATGGAGAGAGCATGTCTTGAACCATCATATGCTC
TTGGGGATATTTCTGAGTGAACAGTAGAGGAAACTTGAGATTTCTGACATCAGTTAAAATCCGGACTCGT
TCCATCTGGGTGCTGAATGGGTAGAGGAGTTCAAACAGAATCAAGCCTAAAGAGAAGATGTCCACTTTAT
GGGAGTAGTTGTTTCCATGAATCTGCTCTGGGCTCATGTATAGCTTGGTCCCTACTTGTCCCGTGTGCGT
AGCATAGGCTGGCATTGGAGTCAGTACAGTCTGCTCTTCTTCATCTTGGTCCATAGCAGTCACCAGTCCA
AAGTCCCCAACCTTGACCACATCATCCATTGTGAAGAATATGTTGGAAGGCTTGAGGTCCCTGTGCATGA
GTCCCTTGCTGTGCAGGAACTCCACTGCCTCTGCGATCTGCAGGAAGANGTGCAGGCACACGCCGTGCTC
CCGGTCCTCCAAGCTGCAGCGCCNGTTCATCCAGTCTTTGAGGTTCTCCTTCCTNCNNCAGCTGCNTCTG
